>Addgene plasmid #110738 | pFBDM | addgene full sequence | sequence record 213589 | Addgene NGS Result
CTTTTTCTCTGTCACAGAATGAAAATTTTTCTGTCATCTCTTCGTTATTAATGTTTGTAATTGACTGAAT
ATCAACGCTTATTTGCAGCCTGAATGGCGAATGGG
[124 nt withheld, positions 106-229]
C
[91 nt withheld, positions 231-321]
A
[49 nt withheld, positions 323-371]
CCTTTGACGTTGGAGTCCACGTTCTT
[37 nt withheld, positions 398-434]
ACCCTATCTCGGTCTATTCTTTTGATTTATAAGGGATTTTGCCGATTTCGGCCTATTGGTTAAAAAATGA
GCTGATTTAACAAAAATTTAACGCGAATTTTAACAAAATATTAACGCTTACAATTTAGGTGGCACTTTTC
GGGGAAATGTGCGCGGAACCCCTATTTGTTTATTTTTCTAAATACATTCAAATATGTATCCGCTCATGAG
ACAATAACCCTGATAAATGCTTCAATAATATTGAAAAAGGAAGAGTATGAGTATTCAACATTTCCGTGTC
GCCCTTATTCCCTTTTTTGCGGCATTTTGCCTTCCTGTTTTTGCTCACCCAGAAACGCTGGTGAAAGTAA
AAGATGCTGAAGATCAGTTGGGTGCACGAGTGGGTTACATCGAACTGGATCTCAACAGCGGTAAGATCCT
TGAGAGTTTTCGCCCCGAAGAACGTTTTCCAATGATGAGCACTTTTAAAGTTCTGCTATGTGGCGCGGTA
TTATCCCGTATTGACGCCGGGCAAGAGCAACTCGGTCGCCGCATACACTATTCTCAGAATGACTTGGTTG
AGTACTCACCAGTCACAGAAAAGCATCTTACGGATGGCATGACAGTAAGAGAATTATGCAGTGCTGCCAT
AACCATGAGTGATAACACTGCGGCCAACTTACTTCTGACAACGATCGGAGGACCGAAGGAGCTAACCGCT
TTTTTGCACAACATGGGGGATCATGTAACTCGCCTTGATCGTTGGGAACCGGAGCTGAATGAAGCCATAC
CAAACGACGAGCGTGACACCACGATGCCTGTAGCAATGGCAACAACGTTGCGCAAACTATTAACTGGCGA
ACTACTTACTCTAGCTTCCCGGCAACAATTAATAGACTGGATGGAGGCGGATAAAGTTGCAGGACCACTT
CTGCGCTCGGCCCTTCCGGCTGGCTGGTTTATTGCTGATAAATCTGGAGCCGGTGAGCGTGGGTCTCGCG
GTATCATTGCAGCACTGGGGCCAGATGGTAAGCCCTCCCGTATCGTAGTTATCTACACGACGGGGAGTCA
GGCAACTATGGATGAACGAAATAGACAGATCGCTGAGATAGGTGCCTCACTGATTAAGCATTGGTAACTG
TCAGACCAAGTTTACTCATATATACTTTAGATTGATTTAAAACTTCATTTTTAATTTAAAAGGATCTAGG
TGAAGATCCTTTTTGATAATCTCATGACCAAAATCCCTTAACGTGAGTTTTCGTTCCACTGAGCGTCAGA
CCCCGTAGAAAAGATCAAAGGATCTTCTTGAGATCCTTTTTTTCTGCGCGTAATCTGCTGCTTGCAAACA
AAAAAACCACCGCTACCAGCGGTGGTTTGTTTGCCGGATCAAGAGCTACCAACTCTTTTTCCGAAGGTAA
CTGGCTTCAGCAGAGCGCAGATACCAAATACTGTTCTTCTAGTGTAGCCGTAGTTAGGCCACCACTTCAA
GAACTCTGTAGCACCGCCTACATACCTCGCTCTGCTAATCCTGTTACCAGTGGCTGCTGCCAGTGGCGAT
AAGTCGTGTCTTACCGGGTTGGACTCAAGACGATAGTTACCGGATAAGGCGCAGCGGTCGGGCTGAACGG
GGGGTTCGTGCACACAGCCCAGCTTGGAGCGAACGACCTACACCGAACTGAGATACCTACAGCGTGAGCT
ATGAGAAAGCGCCACGCTTCCCGAAGGGAGAAAGGCGGACAGGTATCCGGTAAGCGGCAGGGTCGGAACA
GGAGAGCGCACGAGGGAGCTTCCAGGGGGAAACGCCTGGTATCTTTATAGTCCTGTCGGGTTTCGCCACC
TCTGACTTGAGCGTCGATTTTTGTGATGCTCGTCAGGGGGGCGGAGCCTATGGAAAAACGCCAGCAACGC
GGCCTTTTTACGGTTCCTGGCCTTTTGCTGGCCTTTTGCTCACATGTTCTTTCCTGCGTTATCCCCTGAT
TCTGTGGATAACCGTATTACCGCCTTTGAGTGAGCTGATACCGCTCGCCGCAGCCGAACGACCGAGCGCA
GCGAGTCAGTGAGCGAGGAAGCGGAAGAGCGCCTGATGCGGTATTTTCTCCTTACGCATCTGTGCGGTAT
TTCACACCGCATAGACCAGCCGCGTAACCTGGCAAAATCGGTTACGGTTGAGTAATAAATGGATGCCCTG
CGTAAGCGGGTGTGGGCGGACAATAAAGTCTTAAACTGAACAAAATAGATCTAAACTATGACAATAAAGT
CTTAAACTAGACAGAATAGTTGTAAACTGAAATCAGTCCAGTTATGCTGTGAAAAAGCATACTGGACTTT
TGTTATGGCTAAAGCAAACTCTTCATTTTCTGAAGTGCAAATTGCCCGTCGTATTAAAGAGGGGCGTGGC
CAAGGGCATGGTAAAGACTATATTCGCGGCGTTGTGACAATTTACCGAACAACTCCGCGGCCGGGAAGCC
GATCTCGGCTTGAACGAATTGTTAGGTGGCGGTACTTGGGTCGATATCAAAGTGCATCACTTCTTCCCGT
ATGCCCAACTTTGTATAGAGAGCCACTGCGGGATCGTCACCGTAATCTGCTTGCACGTAGATCACATAAG
CACCAAGCGCGTTGGCCTCATGCTTGAGGAGATTGATGAGCGCGGTGGCAATGCCCTGCCTCCGGTGCTC
GCCGGAGACTGCGAGATCATAGATATAGATCTCACTACGCGGCTGCTCAAACTTGGGCAGAACGTAAGCC
GCGAGAGCGCCAACAACCGCTTCTTGGTCGAAGGCAGCAAGCGCGATGAATGTCTTACTACGGAGCAAGT
TCCCGAGGTAATCGGAGTCCGGCTGATGTTGGGAGTAGGTGGCTACGTCTCCGAACTCACGACCGAAAAG
ATCAAGAGCAGCCCGCATGGATTTGACTTGGTCAGGGCCGAGCCTACATGTGCGAATGATGCCCATACTT
GAGCCACCTAACTTTGTTTTAGGGCGACTGCCCTGCTGCGTAACATCGTTGCTGCTGCGTAACATCGTTG
CTGCTCCATAACATCAAACATCGACCCACGGCGTAACGCGCTTGCTGCTTGGATGCCCGAGGCATAGACT
GTACAAAAAAACAGTCATAACAAGCCATGAAAACCGCCACTGCGCCGTTACCACCGCTGCGTTCGGTCAA
GGTTCTGGACCAGTTGCGTGAGCGCATACGCTACTTGCATTACAGTTTACGAACCGAACAGGCTTATGTC
AACTGGGTTCGTGCCTTCATCCGTTTCCACGGTGTGCGTCACCCGGCAACCTTGGGCAGCAGCGAAGTCG
AGGCATTTCTGTCCTGGCTGGCGAACGAGCGCAAGGTTTCGGTCTCCACGCATCGTCAGGCATTGGCGGC
CTTGCTGTTCTTCTACGGCAAGGTGCTGTGCACGGATCTGCCCTTGCTTCAGGAGATCGGTAGACCTCGG
CCGTCGCGGCGCTTGCCGGTGGTGCTGACCCCGGATGAAGTGGTTCGCATCCTCGGTTTTCTGGAAGGCG
AGCATCGTTTGTTCGCCCAGGACTCTAGCTATAGTTCTAGTGGTTGGCTACAGCTTTGTTTAAACAAAGC
TGGCTATGGCAGGGCTTGCCGCCCCGACGTTGGCTGCGAGCCCTGGGCCTTCACCCGAACTTGGGGGTTG
GGGTGGGGAAAAGGAAGAAACGCGGGCGTATTGGTCCCAATGGGGTCTCGGTGGGGTATCGACAGAGTGC
CAGCCCTGGGACCGAACCCCGCGTTTATGAACAAACGACCCAACACCCGTGCGTTTTATTCTGTCTTTTT
ATTGCCGTCATAGCGCGGGTTCCTTCCGGTATTGTCTCCTTCCGTGTTTCAGTTAGCCTCCCCCATCTCC
CGGTACCGCATGCTATGCATCAGCTGCTAGCACCATGGCTCGAGATCCCGGGTGATCAAGTCTTCGTCGA
GTGATTGTAAATAAAATGTAATTTACAGTATAGTATTTTAATTAATATACAAATGATTTGATAATAATTC
TTATTTAACTATAATATATTGTGTTGGGTTGAATTAAAGGTCCGTATACTAGTATCGATTCGCGACCTAC
TCCGGAATATTAATAGATCATGGAGATAATTAAAATGATAACCATCTCGCAAATAAATAAGTATTTTACT
GTTTTCGTAACAGTTTTGTAATAAAAAAACCTATAAATATTCCGGATTATTCATACCGTCCCACCATCGG
GCGCGGATCCCGGTCCGAAGCGCGCGGAATTCAAAGGCCTACGTCGACGAGCTCACTAGTCGCGGCCGCT
TTCGAATCTAGAGCCTGCAGTCTCGACAAGCTTGTCGAGAAGTACTAGAGGATCATAATCAGCCATACCA
CATTTGTAGAGGTTTTACTTGCTTTAAAAAACCTCCCACACCTCCCCCTGAACCTGAAACATAAAATGAA
TGCAATTGTTGTTGTTAACTTGTTTATTGCAGCTTATAATGGTTACAAATAAAGCAATAGCATCACAAAT
TTCACAAATAAAGCATTTTTTTCACTGCATTCTAGTTGTGGTTTGTCCAAACTCATCAATGTATCTTATC
ATGTCTGGATCTGATCACTGCTTGAGCCTAGGAGATCCGAACCAGATAAGTGAAATCTAGTTCCAAACTA
TTTTGTCATTTTTAATTTTCGTATTAGCTTACGACGCTACACCCAGTTCCCATCTATTTTGTCACTCTTC
CCTAAATAATCCTTAAAAACTCCATTTCCACCCCTCCCAGTTCCCAACTATTTTGTCCGCCCACAGCGGG
GCATTTTTCTTCCTGTTATGTTTTTAATCAAACATCCTGCCAACTCCATGTGACAAACCGTCATCTTCGG
CTA
Features (pLannotate 1.2.2; 16 found; start..end, strand, type, name):
     85..101     +  CDS            lacZα (fragment): LacZα fragment of β-galactosidase; lacZ fragment
    106..560     +  rep_origin     f1 ori (sequence partly withheld): f1 bacteriophage origin of replication; arrow indicates direction of (+) strand synthesis
    586..690     +  promoter       AmpR promoter: bla
    691..1551    +  CDS            AmpR: β-lactamase; bla; confers resistance to ampicillin, carbenicillin, and related antibiotics
   1722..2310    +  rep_origin     ori: high-copy-number ColE1/pMB1/pBR322/pUC origin of replication
   2496..2547    -  misc_feature   bom (fragment): basis of mobility region from pBR322
   2615..2839    -  mobile_element Tn7R: mini-Tn7 element (right end of the Tn7 transposon) Tn7
   2906..3439    -  CDS            GmR: gentamycin acetyltransferase; aacC1; confers resistance to gentamycin
   3628..3656    -  promoter       Pc promoter: intI1 (promoter lies within the coding sequence); class 1 integron promoter
   3634..3981    -  CDS            YPR2_ECOLX (fragment): Protein predicted: Swiss-Prot protein existence level 4. From Escherichia coli.
   4173..4221    -  polyA_signal   HSV TK poly(A) signal: herpes simplex virus thymidine kinase polyadenylation signal (Cole and Stacy, 1985)
   4357..4466    -  promoter       p10 promoter: baculovirus promoter for expression in insect cells
   4511..4602    +  promoter       polyhedrin promoter: polh from Autographa californica; promoter for the baculovirus polyhedrin gene
   4755..4838    +  CDS            large T antigen (fragment): large T antigen from SV40 (simian virus 40)
   4861..4995    +  polyA_signal   SV40 poly(A) signal: SV40 polyadenylation signal
   5024..5189    -  mobile_element Tn7L: mini-Tn7 element (left end of the Tn7 transposon) Tn7
