[The description below was written by a language model from this plasmid's Addgene catalogue record and pLannotate feature annotations shown in this document.]
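Description:
pFBDM is an empty baculovirus transfer vector of about 5.3 kb for protein expression in insect cells, derived from pFastBacDUAL. In E. coli it replicates from a high-copy ColE1/pUC-type origin and carries an f1 phage origin. It is selected with ampicillin (β-lactamase under its own promoter) and gentamicin. The gentamicin acetyltransferase gene, driven by the class 1 integron Pc promoter, lies between the Tn7R and Tn7L ends, whereas the ampicillin marker and the replication origins sit outside this mini-Tn7 element.

The expression region also lies inside the Tn7 ends. It consists of two baculoviral late promoters, p10 and polyhedrin, placed back to back and pointing in opposite directions. The p10 cassette ends at the HSV thymidine kinase polyadenylation signal, and the polyhedrin cassette ends at the SV40 polyadenylation signal. The short SV40 large T antigen fragment annotated upstream of that signal is probably just part of the SV40 terminator region. No insert is present, and genes are added by restriction enzyme cloning downstream of either promoter. The catalogue entry also lists a "Multiplication Module M". It is not annotated in the feature table, so its position and composition cannot be read from the table, although the associated work concerns the assembly of multigene baculoviral vectors.

Once loaded, the segment bounded by Tn7L and Tn7R, containing both expression cassettes and the gentamicin marker, is moved by Tn7 transposition into a baculoviral genome maintained in E. coli. The resulting recombinant virus drives expression in insect cells. The depositors report using the vector mostly to produce target proteins made up of one or two polypeptides.
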