Addgene plasmid #110738: pFBDM
Purpose: (Empty Backbone) Plasmid for the insect cell expression system, two promoters, Multiplication Module M, Tn7 transposition
Depositing lab: Tim Richmond. Depositing organization: ETH Zurich (Swiss Federal Institute of Technology). Publication: Protein complex expression by using multigene baculoviral vectors. Fitzgerald DJ, Berger P, Schaffitzel C, Yamada K, Richmond TJ, Berger I. Nat Methods. 2006 Dec;3(12):1021-32. doi: 10.1038/nmeth983. PubMed 17117155.
Backbone
  Vector backbone: pFBDM
  Backbone size (bp): 5279
  Vector type: Insect Expression
  Promoter: Polyhedrin and p10 promoters
  Selectable markers: Gentamicin
Growth in bacteria
  Bacterial resistance: Ampicillin and Gentamicin, 100 & 10 μg/mL
  Growth temperature: 37°C
  Growth strain: DH5alpha
  Copy number: High Copy
Gene/Insert
  Cloning method: Restriction Enzyme
Terms and licenses: Academic/Nonprofit Terms; Industry Terms: Not Available to Industry
Depositor comments: pFBDM was derived from pFastBacDUAL (Invitrogen), which enables the production of recombinant proteins in insect cells by baculovirus. This pFBDM vector is used mostly in our lab for the production of various target proteins composed of one or two polypeptides.
How to cite: pFBDM was a gift from Tim Richmond (Addgene plasmid # 110738 ; http://n2t.net/addgene:110738 ; RRID:Addgene_110738)
